Addgene plasmid #202414: pQCXIZ GFP PODXL B WT
Purpose: Expression of GFP-tagged PODXL (isoform B) WT
Depositing lab: David Bryant. Depositing organization: University of Glasgow. Publication: Spatial regulation of the glycocalyx component podocalyxin is a switch for prometastatic function. Roman-Fernandez A, Mansour MA, Kugeratski FG, Anand J, Sandilands E, Galbraith L, Rakovic K, Freckmann EC, Cumming EM, Park J, Nikolatou K, Lilla S, Shaw R, Strachan D, Mason S, Patel R, McGarry L, Katoch A, Campbell KJ, Nixon C, Miller CJ, Leung HY, Le Quesne J, Norman JC, Zanivan S, Blyth K, Bryant DM. Sci Adv. 2023 Feb 3;9(5):eabq1858. doi: 10.1126/sciadv.abq1858. Epub 2023 Feb 3. PubMed 36735782.
Backbone
  Vector backbone: pQCXIZ GFP
  Vector type: Lentiviral
Growth in bacteria
  Bacterial resistance: Ampicillin, 100 μg/mL
  Growth temperature: 37°C
  Growth strain: NEB Stable
  Copy number: High Copy
Gene/Insert
  Gene/Insert name: PODXL
  Species: H. sapiens (human)
  Entrez Gene: PODXL (a.k.a. Gp200, PC, PCLP, PCLP-1, PDX, PODXL1, gp135)
  Tag / fusion protein: GFP (N terminal on backbone)
  Cloning method: Restriction Enzyme; 5′ cloning site unknown (unknown if destroyed)
Terms and licenses: Academic/Nonprofit Terms; Industry Terms: Not Available to Industry
How to cite: pQCXIZ GFP PODXL B WT was a gift from David Bryant (Addgene plasmid # 202414 ; http://n2t.net/addgene:202414 ; RRID:Addgene_202414)
