[The description below was written by a language model from this plasmid's Addgene catalogue record and pLannotate feature annotations shown in this document.]
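Description:
pQCXIZ GFP PODXL B WT is a 9,050 nt viral expression plasmid for stable delivery of GFP-tagged wild-type human podocalyxin (PODXL, isoform B) into mammalian cells. The catalogue lists the vector type as lentiviral, but the annotated elements are gammaretroviral: a hybrid CMV enhancer/promoter fused to a truncated Moloney murine sarcoma virus 5' LTR, an MESV-type Ψ packaging signal, a truncated MMLV gag fragment lacking its start codon, and a self-inactivating ΔU3 3' LTR from Moloney murine leukemia virus. The upstream CMV element drives production of the genomic RNA in packaging cells. The U3 deletion is copied to both LTRs on integration, so LTR promoter activity is silenced in the provirus. In bacteria the plasmid is maintained through a high-copy ColE1/pUC origin and selected with ampicillin via the β-lactamase gene. An SV40 promoter and pBR322 remnants (rop and bom fragments) sit in the backbone.

Transgene expression comes from an internal CMV enhancer/promoter. The coding region begins with a short N-terminal PODXL fragment, followed directly by EGFP and then the bulk of the PODXL coding sequence. This suggests that GFP is inserted just after the signal peptide rather than at the extreme N terminus, which would place the fluorophore on the extracellular side of the mature transmembrane sialomucin, although the record does not say so explicitly. Downstream, an EMCV IRES links the same transcript to the Sh ble gene (BleoR), so transduced cells can be selected with Zeocin while co-expressing the fusion. The construct is intended for expressing and visualising wild-type podocalyxin, and the associated work concerns its spatial regulation as a glycocalyx component in prometastatic behaviour.
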