Features (pLannotate 1.2.2; 22 found; start..end, strand, type, name):
    309..512     +  promoter       CMV promoter: human cytomegalovirus (CMV) immediate early promoter
    513..688     +  LTR            5' LTR (truncated): truncated long terminal repeat from Moloney murine sarcoma virus
    810..1084    +  misc_feature   MESV Ψ (fragment): packaging signal of murine embryonic stem cell virus
   1151..1567    +  CDS            gag (truncated): truncated Moloney murine leukemia virus (MMLV) gag gene lacking the start codon
   1604..1907    +  enhancer       CMV enhancer: human cytomegalovirus immediate early enhancer
   1908..2111    +  promoter       CMV promoter: human cytomegalovirus (CMV) immediate early promoter
   2262..2327    +  CDS            PODXL (fragment): PODXL_HUMAN - Also known as PCLP, PCLP1. Experimental evidence at protein level: Swiss-Prot protein existence level 1. Involved in the regulation of both adhesion and cell morphology and cancer progression. Functions as an anti-adhesive molecule that maintains an open filtration pathway between neighboring foot processes in the podocyte by charge repulsion. Acts as a pro- adhesive molecule, enhancing the adherence of cells to immobilized ligands, increasing the rate of migration and cell-cell contacts in an integrin-dependent manner. Induces the formation of apical actin- dependent microvilli.
   2328..3044    +  CDS            EGFP: EGFP is a basic (constitutively fluorescent) green fluorescent protein published in 1996, derived from Aequorea victoria. It is reported to be a rapidly-maturing weak dimer with moderate acid sensitivity.
   3045..4556    +  CDS            PODXL (fragment): PODXL_HUMAN - Also known as PCLP, PCLP1. Experimental evidence at protein level: Swiss-Prot protein existence level 1. Involved in the regulation of both adhesion and cell morphology and cancer progression. Functions as an anti-adhesive molecule that maintains an open filtration pathway between neighboring foot processes in the podocyte by charge repulsion. Acts as a pro- adhesive molecule, enhancing the adherence of cells to immobilized ligands, increasing the rate of migration and cell-cell contacts in an integrin-dependent manner. Induces the formation of apical actin- dependent microvilli.
   4686..5148    +  misc_feature   IRES: internal ribosome entry site (IRES) of the encephalomyocarditis virus (EMCV)
   5162..5536    +  CDS            BleoR: antibiotic-binding protein; Sh ble from Streptoalloteichus hindustanus; confers resistance to bleomycin, phleomycin, and Zeocin™
   5540..5596    +  CDS            ble (fragment): BLE_KLEPN - Experimental evidence at protein level: Swiss-Prot protein existence level 1. Binding protein with a strong affinity to the bleomycin family of antibiotics. Binds to CL990; an antimitotic-antibiotic compound. From Klebsiella pneumoniae.
   5645..5714    +  CDS            env (fragment): murine leukemia virus gPr80 envelope polyprotein precursor; env; proteolytically cleaved into gp70SU and p15TM subunits
   5756..6181    +  LTR            3' LTR (ΔU3): self-inactivating 3' long terminal repeat (LTR) from Moloney murine leukemia virus
   6250..6290    +  CDS            rop (fragment): Rop protein, which maintains plasmids at low copy number; rop
   6392..6430    +  misc_feature   bom (fragment): basis of mobility region from pBR322
   6447..6776    +  promoter       SV40 promoter: SV40 enhancer and early promoter
   6782..6883    +  misc_feature   bom (fragment): basis of mobility region from pBR322
   7069..7657    -  rep_origin     ori: high-copy-number ColE1/pMB1/pBR322/pUC origin of replication
   7828..8688    -  CDS            AmpR: β-lactamase; bla; confers resistance to ampicillin, carbenicillin, and related antibiotics
   8689..8793    -  promoter       AmpR promoter: bla
   8979..308     +  enhancer       CMV enhancer (across the origin): human cytomegalovirus immediate early enhancer
>Addgene plasmid #202414 | pQCXIZ GFP PODXL B WT | addgene full sequence | sequence record 399467 | Addgene NGS Result
TCCGCGTTACATAACTTACGGTAAATGGCCCGCCTGGCTGACCGCCCAACGACCCCCGCCCATTGACGTC
AATAATGACGTATGTTCCCATAGTAACGCCAATAGGGACTTTCCATTGACGTCAATGGGTGGAGTATTTA
CGGTAAACTGCCCACTTGGCAGTACATCAAGTGTATCATATGCCAAGTACGCCCCCTATTGACGTCAATG
ACGGTAAATGGCCCGCCTGGCATTATGCCCAGTACATGACCTTATGGGACTTTCCTACTTGGCAGTACAT
CTACGTATTAGTCATCGCTATTACCATGGTGATGCGGTTTTGGCAGTACATCAATGGGCGTGGATAGCGG
TTTGACTCACGGGGATTTCCAAGTCTCCACCCCATTGACGTCAATGGGAGTTTGTTTTGGCACCAAAATC
AACGGGACTTTCCAAAATGTCGTAACAACTCCGCCCCATTGACGCAAATGGGCGGTAGGCGTGTACGGTG
GGAGGTCTATATAAGCAGAGCTCAATAAAAGAGCCCACAACCCCTCACTCGGCGCGCCAGTCTTCCGATA
GACTGCGTCGCCCGGGTACCCGTATTCCCAATAAAGCCTCTTGCTGTTTGCATCCGAATCGTGGTCTCGC
TGTTCCTTGGGAGGGTCTCCTCTGAGTGATTGACTACCCACGACGGGGGTCTTTCATTTGGGGGCTCGTC
CGGGATTTGGAGACCCCTGCCCAGGGACCACCGACCCACCACCGGGAGGTAAGCTGGCCAGCAACTTATC
TGTGTCTGTCCGATTGTCTAGTGTCTATGTTTGATGTTATGCGCCTGCGTCTGTACTAGTTAGCTAACTA
GCTCTGTATCTGGCGGACCCGTGGTGGAACTGACGAGTTCTGAACACCCGGCCGCAACCCTGGGAGACGT
CCCAGGGACTTTGGGGGCCGTTTTTGTGGCCCGACCTGAGGAAGGGAGTCGATGTGGAATCCGACCCCGT
CAGGATATGTGGTTCTGGTAGGAGACGAGAACCTAAAACAGTTCCCGCCTCCGTCTGAATTTTTGCTTTC
GGTTTGGAACCGAAGCCGCGCGTCTTGTCTGCTGCAGCGCTGCAGCATCGTTCTGTGTTGTCTCTGTCTG
ACTGTGTTTCTGTATTTGTCTGAAAATTAGGGCCAGACTGTTACCACTCCCTTAAGTTTGACCTTAGGTC
ACTGGAAAGATGTCGAGCGGATCGCTCACAACCAGTCGGTAGATGTCAAGAAGAGACGTTGGGTTACCTT
CTGCTCTGCAGAATGGCCAACCTTTAACGTCGGATGGCCGCGAGACGGCACCTTTAACCGAGACCTCATC
ACCCAGGTTAAGATCAAGGTCTTTTCACCTGGCCCGCATGGACACCCAGACCAGGTCCCCTACATCGTGA
CCTGGGAAGCCTTGGCTTTTGACCCCCCTCCCTGGGTCAAGCCCTTTGTACACCCTAAGCCTCCGCCTCC
TCTTCCTCCATCCGCCCCGTCTCTCCCCCTTGAACCTCCTCGTTCGACCCCGCCTCGATCCTCCCTTTAT
CCAGCCCTCACTCCTTCTCTAGGCGCCGGAATTGAAGATCTGGGGGATCGATCCTCTAGAGTCCGTTACA
TAACTTACGGTAAATGGCCCGCCTGGCTGACCGCCCAACGACCCCCGCCCATTGACGTCAATAATGACGT
ATGTTCCCATAGTAACGCCAATAGGGACTTTCCATTGACGTCAATGGGTGGAGTATTTACGGTAAACTGC
CCACTTGGCAGTACATCAAGTGTATCATATGCCAAGTACGCCCCCTATTGACGTCAATGACGGTAAATGG
CCCGCCTGGCATTATGCCCAGTACATGACCTTATGGGACTTTCCTACTTGGCAGTACATCTACGTATTAG
TCATCGCTATTACCATGGTGATGCGGTTTTGGCAGTACATCAATGGGCGTGGATAGCGGTTTGACTCACG
GGGATTTCCAAGTCTCCACCCCATTGACGTCAATGGGAGTTTGTTTTGGCACCAAAATCAACGGGACTTT
CCAAAATGTCGTAACAACTCCGCCCCATTGACGCAAATGGGCGGTAGGCGTGTACGGTGGGAGGTCTATA
TAAGCAGAGCTCGTTTAGTGAACCGTCAGATCGCCTGGAGACGCCATCCACGCTGTTTTGACCTCCATAG
AAGACACCGGGACCGATCCAGCCTCCGCGGCCGGGAACGGTGCATTGGAACGGACCTGCAGGAATTGATC
CGCGGCCGCACCGGTGCCACCATGCGCTGCGCGCTGGCGCTCTCGGCGCTGCTGCTACTGTTGTCAACGC
CGCCGCTGCTGCCGTCGATGGTGAGCAAGGGCGAGGAGCTGTTCACCGGGGTGGTGCCCATCCTGGTCGA
GCTGGACGGCGACGTAAACGGCCACAAGTTCAGCGTGTCCGGCGAGGGCGAGGGCGATGCCACCTACGGC
AAGCTGACCCTGAAGTTCATCTGCACCACCGGCAAGCTGCCCGTGCCCTGGCCCACCCTCGTGACCACCC
TGACCTACGGCGTGCAGTGCTTCAGCCGCTACCCCGACCACATGAAGCAGCACGACTTCTTCAAGTCCGC
CATGCCCGAAGGCTACGTCCAGGAGCGCACCATCTTCTTCAAGGACGACGGCAACTACAAGACCCGCGCC
GAGGTGAAGTTCGAGGGCGACACCCTGGTGAACCGCATCGAGCTGAAGGGCATCGACTTCAAGGAGGACG
GCAACATCCTGGGGCACAAGCTGGAGTACAACTACAACAGCCACAACGTCTATATCATGGCCGACAAGCA
GAAGAACGGCATCAAGGTGAACTTCAAGATCCGCCACAACATCGAGGACGGCAGCGTGCAGCTCGCCGAC
CACTACCAGCAGAACACCCCCATCGGCGACGGCCCCGTGCTGCTGCCCGACAACCACTACCTGAGCACCC
AGTCCGCCCTGAGCAAAGACCCCAACGAGAAGCGCGATCACATGGTCCTGCTGGAGTTCGTGACCGCCGC
CGGGATCACTCTCGGCATGGACGAGCTGTACAAGTCGCCGTCGCCGTCGCCGTCGCCCTCCCAGAATGCA
ACCCAGACTACTACGGACTCATCTAACAAAACAGCACCGACTCCAGCATCCAGTGTCACCATCATGGCTA
CAGATACAGCCCAGCAGAGCACAGTCCCCACTTCCAAGGCCAACGAAATCTTGGCCTCGGTCAAGGCGAC
CACCCTTGGTGTATCCAGTGACTCACCGGGGACTACAACCCTGGCTCAGCAAGTCTCAGGCCCAGTCAAC
ACTACCGTGGCTAGAGGAGGCGGCTCAGGCAACCCTACTACCACCATCGAGAGCCCCAAGAGCACAAAAA
GTGCAGACACCACTACAGTTGCAACCTCCACAGCCACAGCTAAACCTAACACCACAAGCAGCCAGAATGG
AGCAGAAGATACAACAAACTCTGGGGGGAAAAGCAGCCACAGTGTGACCACAGACCTCACATCCACTAAG
GCAGAACATCTGACGACCCCTCACCCTACAAGTCCACTTAGCCCCCGACAACCCACTTCGACGCATCCTG
TGGCCACCCCAACAAGCTCGGGACATGACCATCTTATGAAAATTTCAAGCAGTTCAAGCACTGTGGCTAT
CCCTGGCTACACCTTCACAAGCCCGGGGATGACCACCACCCTACCGTCATCGGTTATCTCGCAAAGAACT
CAACAGACCTCCAGTCAGATGCCAGCCAGCTCTACGGCCCCTTCCTCCCAGGAGACAGTGCAGCCCACGA
GCCCGGCAACGGCATTGAGAACACCTACCCTGCCAGAGACCATGAGCTCCAGCCCCACAGCAGCATCAAC
TACCCACCGATACCCCAAAACACCTTCTCCCACTGTGGCTCATGAGAGTAACTGGGCAAAGTGTGAGGAT
CTTGAGACACAGACACAGAGTGAGAAGCAGCTCGTCCTGAACCTCACAGGAAACACCCTCTGTGCAGGGG
GCGCTTCGGATGAGAAATTGATCTCACTGATATGCCGAGCAGTCAAAGCCACCTTCAACCCGGCCCAAGA
TAAGTGCGGCATACGGCTGGCATCTGTTCCAGGAAGTCAGACCGTGGTCGTCAAAGAAATCACTATTCAC
ACTAAGCTCCCTGCCAAGGATGTGTACGAGCGGCTGAAGGACAAATGGGATGAACTAAAGGAGGCAGGGG
TCAGTGACATGAAGCTAGGGGACCAGGGGCCACCGGAGGAGGCCGAGGACCGCTTCAGCATGCCCCTCAT
CATCACCATCGTCTGCATGGCATCATTCCTGCTCCTCGTGGCGGCCCTCTATGGCTGCTGCCACCAGCGC
CTCTCCCAGAGGAAGGACCAGCAGCGGCTAACAGAGGAGCTGCAGACAGTGGAGAATGGTTACCATGACA
ACCCAACACTGGAAGTGATGGAGACCTCTTCTGAGATGCAGGAGAAGAAGGTGGTCAGCCTCAACGGGGA
GCTGGGGGACAGCTGGATCGTCCCTCTGGACAACCTGACCAAGGACGACCTGGATGAGGAGGAAGACACA
CACCTCTAGGGATCCGGAATTCCGCCCCCCCCCCYCCCCCCCCCCTAACGTTACTGGCCGAAGCCGCTTG
GAATAAGGCCGGTGTGCGTTTGTCTATATGTTATTTTCCACCATATTGCCGTCTTTTGGCAATGTGAGGG
CCCGGAAACCTGGCCCTGTCTTCTTGACGAGCATTCCTAGGGGTCTTTCCCCTCTCGCCAAAGGAATGCA
AGGTCTGTTGAATGTCGTGAAGGAAGCAGTTCCTCTGGAAGCTTCTTGAAGACAAACAACGTCTGTAGCG
ACCCTTTGCAGGCAGCGGAACCCCCCACCTGGCGACAGGTGCCTCTGCGGCCAAAAGCCACGTGTATAAG
ATACACCTGCAAAGGCGGCACAACCCCAGTGCCACGTTGTGAGTTGGATAGTTGTGGAAAGAGTCAAATG
GCTCTCCTCAAGCGTATTCAACAAGGGGCTGAAGGATGCCCAGAAGGTACCCCATTGTATGGGATCTGAT
CTGGGGCCTCGGTGCACATGCTTTACATGTGTTTAGTCGAGGTTAAAAAAACGTCTAGGCCCCCCGAACC
ACGGGGACGTGGTTTTCCTTTGAAAAACACGATGATAAGCTTGCCACAACCATGGCCAAGTTGACCAGTG
CCGTTCCGGTGCTCACCGCGCGCGACGTCGCCGGAGCGGTCGAGTTCTGGACCGACCGGCTCGGGTTCTC
CCGGGACTTCGTGGAGGACGACTTCGCCGGTGTGGTCCGGGACGACGTGACCCTGTTCATCAGCGCGGTC
CAGGACCAGGTGGTGCCGGACAACACCCTGGCCTGGGTGTGGGTGCGCGGCCTGGACGAGCTGTACGCCG
AGTGGTCGGAGGTCGTGTCCACGAACTTCCGGGACGCCTCCGGGCCGGCCATGACCGAGATCGGCGAGCA
GCCGTGGGGGCGGGAGTTCGCCCTGCGCGACCCGGCCGGCAACTGCGTGCACTTCGTGGCCGAGGAGCAG
GACTGACACGACCCGGACGGGACGCTCCTGCGCCTGATACAGAACGAATTGCTTGCAGGCATCTCATGAG
TGTGTCTTCCCGTTTTCCGCCTGAGGTCACTGCGTGGATGGAGCATCAGTGGTCCAGGCTCTAGTTTTGA
CTCAACAATATCACCAGCTGAAGCCTATAGAGTACGAGCCATAGATAAAATAAAAGATTTTATTTAGTCT
CCAGAAAAAGGGGGGAATGAAAGACCCCACCTGTAGGTTTGGCAAGCTAGCTTAAGTAACGCCATTTTGC
AAGGCATGGAAAAATACATAACTGAGAATAGAGAAGTTCAGATCAAGGTCAGGAACAGATGGAACAGGGT
CGACCCTAGAGAACCATCAGATGTTTCCAGGGTGCCCCAAGGACCTGAAATGACCCTGTGCCTTATTTGA
ACTAACCAATCAGTTCGCTTCTCGCTTCTGTTCGCGCGCTTCTGCTCCCCGAGCTCAATAAAAGAGCCCA
CAACCCCTCACTCGGGGCGCCAGTCCTCCGATTGACTGAGTCGCCCGGGTACCCGTGTATCCAATAAACC
CTCTTGCAGTTGCATCCGACTTGTGGTCTCGCTGTTCCTTGGGAGGGTCTCCTCTGAGTGATTGACTACC
CGTCAGCGGGGGTCTTTCATTTGGGGGCTCGTCCGGGATCGGGAGACCCCTGCCCAGGGACCACCGACCC
ACCACCGGGAGGTAAGCTGGCTGCCTCGCGCGTTTCGGTGATGACGGTGAAAACCTCTGACACATGCAGC
TCCCGGAGACGGTCACAGCTTGTCTGTAAGCGGATGCCGGGAGCAGACAAGCCCGTCAGGGCGCGTCAGC
GGGTGTTGGCGGGTGTCGGGGCGCAGCCATGACCCAGTCACGTAGCGATAGCGGAGTGTAGATCCGGCTG
TGGAATGTGTGTCAGTTAGGGTGTGGAAAGTCCCCAGGCTCCCCAGCAGGCAGAAGTATGCAAAGCATGC
ATCTCAATTAGTCAGCAACCAGGTGTGGAAAGTCCCCAGGCTCCCCAGCAGGCAGAAGTATGCAAAGCAT
GCATCTCAATTAGTCAGCAACCATAGTCCCGCCCCTAACTCCGCCCATCCCGCCCCTAACTCCGCCCAGT
TCCGCCCATTCTCCGCCCCATGGCTGACTAATTTTTTTTATTTATGCAGAGGCCGAGGCCGCCTCGGCCT
CTGAGCTATTCCAGAAGTAGTGAGGAGGCTTTTTTGGAGGCCTAGGCTTTTGCAAAAAGCTTACTGGCTT
AACTATGCGGCATCAGAGCAGATTGTACTGAGAGTGCACCATATGCGGTGTGAAATACCGCACAGATGCG
TAAGGAGAAAATACCGCATCAGGCGCTCTTCCGCTTCCTCGCTCACTGACTCGCTGCGCTCGGTCGTTCG
GCTGCGGCGAGCGGTATCAGCTCACTCAAAGGCGGTAATACGGTTATCCACAGAATCAGGGGATAACGCA
GGAAAGAACATGTGAGCAAAAGGCCAGCAAAAGGCCAGGAACCGTAAAAAGGCCGCGTTGCTGGCGTTTT
TCCATAGGCTCCGCCCCCCTGACGAGCATCACAAAAATCGACGCTCAAGTCAGAGGTGGCGAAACCCGAC
AGGACTATAAAGATACCAGGCGTTTCCCCCTGGAAGCTCCCTCGTGCGCTCTCCTGTTCCGACCCTGCCG
CTTACCGGATACCTGTCCGCCTTTCTCCCTTCGGGAAGCGTGGCGCTTTCTCATAGCTCACGCTGTAGGT
ATCTCAGTTCGGTGTAGGTCGTTCGCTCCAAGCTGGGCTGTGTGCACGAACCCCCCGTTCAGCCCGACCG
CTGCGCCTTATCCGGTAACTATCGTCTTGAGTCCAACCCGGTAAGACACGACTTATCGCCACTGGCAGCA
GCCACTGGTAACAGGATTAGCAGAGCGAGGTATGTAGGCGGTGCTACAGAGTTCTTGAAGTGGTGGCCTA
ACTACGGCTACACTAGAAGGACAGTATTTGGTATCTGCGCTCTGCTGAAGCCAGTTACCTTCGGAAAAAG
AGTTGGTAGCTCTTGATCCGGCAAACAAACCACCGCTGGTAGCGGTGGTTTTTTTGTTTGCAAGCAGCAG
ATTACGCGCAGAAAAAAAGGATCTCAAGAAGATCCTTTGATCTTTTCTACGGGGTCTGACGCTCAGTGGA
ACGAAAACTCACGTTAAGGGATTTTGGTCATGAGATTATCAAAAAGGATCTTCACCTAGATCCTTTTAAA
TTAAAAATGAAGTTTTAAATCAATCTAAAGTATATATGAGTAAACTTGGTCTGACAGTTACCAATGCTTA
ATCAGTGAGGCACCTATCTCAGCGATCTGTCTATTTCGTTCATCCATAGTTGCCTGACTCCCCGTCGTGT
AGATAACTACGATACGGGAGGGCTTACCATCTGGCCCCAGTGCTGCAATGATACCGCGAGACCCACGCTC
ACCGGCTCCAGATTTATCAGCAATAAACCAGCCAGCCGGAAGGGCCGAGCGCAGAAGTGGTCCTGCAACT
TTATCCGCCTCCATCCAGTCTATTAATTGTTGCCGGGAAGCTAGAGTAAGTAGTTCGCCAGTTAATAGTT
TGCGCAACGTTGTTGCCATTGCTGCAGGCATCGTGGTGTCACGCTCGTCGTTTGGTATGGCTTCATTCAG
CTCCGGTTCCCAACGATCAAGGCGAGTTACATGATCCCCCATGTTGTGCAAAAAAGCGGTTAGCTCCTTC
GGTCCTCCGATCGTTGTCAGAAGTAAGTTGGCCGCAGTGTTATCACTCATGGTTATGGCAGCACTGCATA
ATTCTCTTACTGTCATGCCATCCGTAAGATGCTTTTCTGTGACTGGTGAGTACTCAACCAAGTCATTCTG
AGAATAGTGTATGCGGCGACCGAGTTGCTCTTGCCCGGCGTCAACACGGGATAATACCGCGCCACATAGC
AGAACTTTAAAAGTGCTCATCATTGGAAAACGTTCTTCGGGGCGAAAACTCTCAAGGATCTTACCGCTGT
TGAGATCCAGTTCGATGTAACCCACTCGTGCACCCAACTGATCTTCAGCATCTTTTACTTTCACCAGCGT
TTCTGGGTGAGCAAAAACAGGAAGGCAAAATGCCGCAAAAAAGGGAATAAGGGCGACACGGAAATGTTGA
ATACTCATACTCTTCCTTTTTCAATATTATTGAAGCATTTATCAGGGTTATTGTCTCATGAGCGGATACA
TATTTGAATGTATTTAGAAAAATAAACAAATAGGGGTTCCGCGCACATTTCCCCGAAAAGTGCCACCTGA
CGTCTAAGAAACCATTATTATCATGACATTAACCTATAAAAATAGGCGTATCACGAGGCCCTTTCGTCTT
CAAGAATTAGCTTGGCCATTGCATACGTTGTATCCATATCATAATATGTACATTTATATTGGCTCATGTC
CAACATTACCGCCATGTTGACATTGATTATTGACTAGTTATTAATAGTAATCAATTACGGGGTCATTAGT
TCATAGCCCATATATGGAGT
